Addgene plasmid #55912: mRuby2-SiT-N-15
Purpose: Localization: Golgi TGN, Excitation: 559, Emission: 600
Depositing lab: Michael Davidson. Depositing organization: Florida State University, Tallahassee. Publication: Improving FRET dynamic range with bright green and red fluorescent proteins. Lam AJ, St-Pierre F, Gong Y, Marshall JD, Cranfill PJ, Baird MA, McKeown MR, Wiedenmann J, Davidson MW, Schnitzer MJ, Tsien RY, Lin MZ. Nat Methods. 2012 Sep 9. doi: 10.1038/nmeth.2171. PubMed 22961245.
Backbone
  Vector backbone: mRuby2-N1
  Backbone size w/o insert (bp): 4750
  Vector type: Mammalian Expression
  Selectable markers: Neomycin (select with G418)
Growth in bacteria
  Bacterial resistance: Kanamycin, 50 μg/mL
  Growth temperature: 37°C
  Growth strain: DH5alpha
  Copy number: High Copy
Gene/Insert
  Gene/Insert name: SiT (alt name: NM_173216.2)
  Species: H. sapiens (human)
  Mutation: aa 1-45 of SiT
  Entrez Gene: ST6GAL1 (a.k.a. CDw75, SIAT1, ST6GalI, ST6N)
  Promoter: CMV
  Tag / fusion protein: mRuby2 (C terminal on backbone)
  Cloning method: Unknown
  Sequencing primers: 5′ CMV-F; 3′ SV40pA-R
Terms and licenses: Academic/Nonprofit Terms; Industry Terms
Depositor comments: . Excitation = 559; Emission = 600
How to cite: mRuby2-SiT-N-15 was a gift from Michael Davidson (Addgene plasmid # 55912 ; http://n2t.net/addgene:55912 ; RRID:Addgene_55912)
