[The description below was written by a language model from this plasmid's Addgene catalogue record and pLannotate feature annotations shown in this document.]
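Description:
mRuby2-SiT-N-15 is a mammalian expression plasmid built on the mRuby2-N1 backbone, an N1-style fusion vector in which a targeting sequence is cloned upstream of the fluorescent protein. It is a high-copy plasmid that replicates in E. coli from a ColE1/pUC-type origin and also carries an f1 phage origin. A single NeoR/KanR (Tn5 aminoglycoside phosphotransferase) gene serves both hosts. The bacterial AmpR (bla) promoter drives it for kanamycin selection in bacteria, and the SV40 enhancer/early promoter drives it for G418 selection of transfected mammalian cells, with an HSV TK polyadenylation signal downstream. The short large T antigen, ble and bGH poly(A) fragments in the feature table are probably backbone remnants or incidental annotation matches rather than functional parts.

The payload is a Golgi-targeted red fluorescent marker. The human cytomegalovirus immediate early enhancer and promoter drive an open reading frame consisting of amino acids 1–45 of human sialyltransferase (SiT, ST6GAL1), followed by a short linker derived from the multiple cloning site and then mRuby2 at the C-terminus. Transcription ends at the SV40 poly(A) signal. The N-terminal segment of this enzyme serves as the localization signal, so the fusion reports the compartment without carrying the catalytic portion of the protein. The record lists the localization as Golgi/trans-Golgi network, with excitation at 559 nm and emission at 600 nm. mRuby2 is a constitutively fluorescent red protein derived from Entacmaea quadricolor, and the associated publication concerns bright green and red fluorescent proteins for improved FRET. The construct is typically used to label the Golgi in transfected mammalian cells for fluorescence imaging. The cloning method is not recorded.
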