Features (pLannotate 1.2.2; 17 found; start..end, strand, type, name):
      1..304     +  enhancer       CMV enhancer: human cytomegalovirus immediate early enhancer
    305..508     +  promoter       CMV promoter: human cytomegalovirus (CMV) immediate early promoter
    531..561     +  misc_feature   MCS (fragment): multiple cloning site
    568..702     +  CDS            ST6GAL1 (fragment): SIAT1_HUMAN - Also known as SIAT1. Experimental evidence at protein level: Swiss-Prot protein existence level 1. Transfers sialic acid from CMP-sialic acid to galactose- containing acceptor substrates. From Homo sapiens (Human).
    703..734     +  misc_feature   MCS (fragment): multiple cloning site
    748..1458    +  CDS            mRuby2: mRuby2 is a basic (constitutively fluorescent) red fluorescent protein published in 2012, derived from Entacmaea quadricolor. It has moderate acid sensitivity.
   1477..1560    +  CDS            large T antigen (fragment): large T antigen from SV40 (simian virus 40)
   1583..1704    +  polyA_signal   SV40 poly(A) signal: SV40 polyadenylation signal
   1738..2166    -  rep_origin     f1 ori (sequence partly withheld): f1 bacteriophage origin of replication; arrow indicates direction of (+) strand synthesis
   2193..2297    +  promoter       AmpR promoter: bla
   2299..2656    +  promoter       SV40 promoter: SV40 enhancer and early promoter
   2691..3485    +  CDS            NeoR/KanR: aminoglycoside phosphotransferase from Tn5; aph(3')-II (or nptII); confers resistance to neomycin, kanamycin, and G418 (Geneticin®)
   3506..3658    +  CDS            ble (fragment): BLE_KLEPN - Experimental evidence at protein level: Swiss-Prot protein existence level 1. Binding protein with a strong affinity to the bleomycin family of antibiotics. Binds to CL990; an antimitotic-antibiotic compound. From Klebsiella pneumoniae.
   3717..3764    +  polyA_signal   HSV TK poly(A) signal: herpes simplex virus thymidine kinase polyadenylation signal (Cole and Stacy, 1985)
   3855..3871    -  polyA_signal   bGH poly(A) signal (fragment): bovine growth hormone polyadenylation signal
   4093..4681    +  rep_origin     ori: high-copy-number ColE1/pMB1/pBR322/pUC origin of replication
   4796..4855    +  enhancer       CMV enhancer (fragment): human cytomegalovirus immediate early enhancer
>Addgene plasmid #55912 | mRuby2-SiT-N-15 | addgene full sequence | sequence record 198669 | Addgene NGS Result
CGTTACATAACTTACGGTAAATGGCCCGCCTGGCTGACCGCCCAACGACCCCCGCCCATTGACGTCAATA
ATGACGTATGTTCCCATAGTAACGCCAATAGGGACTTTCCATTGACGTCAATGGGTGGAGTATTTACGGT
AAACTGCCCACTTGGCAGTACATCAAGTGTATCATATGCCAAGTACGCCCCCTATTGACGTCAATGACGG
TAAATGGCCCGCCTGGCATTATGCCCAGTACATGACCTTATGGGACTTTCCTACTTGGCAGTACATCTAC
GTATTAGTCATCGCTATTACCATGGTGATGCGGTTTTGGCAGTACATCAATGGGCGTGGATAGCGGTTTG
ACTCACGGGGATTTCCAAGTCTCCACCCCATTGACGTCAATGGGAGTTTGTTTTGGCACCAAAATCAACG
GGACTTTCCAAAATGTCGTAACAACTCCGCCCCATTGACGCAAATGGGCGGTAGGCGTGTACGGTGGGAG
GTCTATATAAGCAGAGCTGGTTTAGTGAACCGTCAGATCCGCTAGCGCTACCGGACTCAGATCTCGAGCT
CGCCACCATGATTCACACCAACCTGAAGAAAAAGTTCAGCTGCTGCGTCCTGGTCTTTCTTCTGTTTGCA
GTCATCTGTGTGTGGAAGGAAAAGAAGAAAGGGAGTTACTATGATTCCTTTAAATTGCAAACCAAGGAAT
TCCTGCAGTCGACGGTACCGCGGGCCCGGGATCCACCGGTCGCCACCATGGTGTCTAAGGGCGAAGAGCT
GATCAAGGAAAATATGCGTATGAAGGTGGTCATGGAAGGTTCGGTCAACGGCCACCAATTCAAATGCACA
GGTGAAGGAGAAGGCAATCCGTACATGGGAACTCAAACCATGAGGATCAAAGTCATCGAGGGAGGACCCC
TGCCATTTGCCTTTGACATTCTTGCCACGTCGTTCATGTATGGCAGCCGTACTTTTATCAAGTACCCGAA
AGGCATTCCTGATTTCTTTAAACAGTCCTTTCCTGAGGGTTTTACTTGGGAAAGAGTTACGAGATACGAA
GATGGTGGAGTCGTCACCGTCATGCAGGACACCAGCCTTGAGGATGGCTGTCTCGTTTACCACGTCCAAG
TCAGAGGGGTAAACTTTCCCTCCAATGGTCCCGTGATGCAGAAGAAGACCAAGGGTTGGGAGCCTAATAC
AGAGATGATGTATCCAGCAGATGGTGGTCTGAGGGGATACACTCATATGGCACTGAAAGTTGATGGTGGT
GGCCATCTGTCTTGCTCTTTCGTAACAACTTACAGGTCAAAAAAGACCGTCGGGAACATCAAGATGCCCG
GTATCCATGCCGTTGATCACCGCCTGGAAAGGTTAGAGGAAAGTGACAATGAAATGTTCGTAGTACAACG
CGAACACGCAGTTGCCAAGTTCGCCGGGCTTGGTGGTGGGATGGACGAGCTGTACAAGTAAGCGGCCGCG
ACTCTAGATCATAATCAGCCATACCACATTTGTAGAGGTTTTACTTGCTTTAAAAAACCTCCCACACCTC
CCCCTGAACCTGAAACATAAAATGAATGCAATTGTTGTTGTTAACTTGTTTATTGCAGCTTATAATGGTT
ACAAATAAAGCAATAGCATCACAAATTTCACAAATAAAGCATTTTTTTCACTGCATTCTAGTTGTGGTTT
GTCCAAACTCATCAATGTATCTTAAGGCGTAAATTGTAAGCGTTAATATTTTGTTAAAATTCGCGTTAAA
TTTTTGTTAAATCAGCTCATTTTTTAACCAATAGGCCGAAATCGGCAAAATCCCTTATAAATCAAAAGAA
TAGACCGAGATAGGGT
[37 nt withheld, positions 1837-1873]
AAAGAACGTGGACTCCAACGTCAAAGG
[49 nt withheld, positions 1901-1949]
T
[91 nt withheld, positions 1951-2041]
G
[124 nt withheld, positions 2043-2166]
CAGGTGGCACTTTTCGGGGAAATGTGCGCGGAACCCCTATTTGTTTATTTTTCTAAATACATTCAAATAT
GTATCCGCTCATGAGACAATAACCCTGATAAATGCTTCAATAATATTGAAAAAGGAAGAGTCCTGAGGCG
GAAAGAACCAGCTGTGGAATGTGTGTCAGTTAGGGTGTGGAAAGTCCCCAGGCTCCCCAGCAGGCAGAAG
TATGCAAAGCATGCATCTCAATTAGTCAGCAACCAGGTGTGGAAAGTCCCCAGGCTCCCCAGCAGGCAGA
AGTATGCAAAGCATGCATCTCAATTAGTCAGCAACCATAGTCCCGCCCCTAACTCCGCCCATCCCGCCCC
TAACTCCGCCCAGTTCCGCCCATTCTCCGCCCCATGGCTGACTAATTTTTTTTATTTATGCAGAGGCCGA
GGCCGCCTCGGCCTCTGAGCTATTCCAGAAGTAGTGAGGAGGCTTTTTTGGAGGCCTAGGCTTTTGCAAA
GATCGATCAAGAGACAGGATGAGGATCGTTTCGCATGATTGAACAAGATGGATTGCACGCAGGTTCTCCG
GCCGCTTGGGTGGAGAGGCTATTCGGCTATGACTGGGCACAACAGACAATCGGCTGCTCTGATGCCGCCG
TGTTCCGGCTGTCAGCGCAGGGGCGCCCGGTTCTTTTTGTCAAGACCGACCTGTCCGGTGCCCTGAATGA
ACTGCAAGACGAGGCAGCGCGGCTATCGTGGCTGGCCACGACGGGCGTTCCTTGCGCAGCTGTGCTCGAC
GTTGTCACTGAAGCGGGAAGGGACTGGCTGCTATTGGGCGAAGTGCCGGGGCAGGATCTCCTGTCATCTC
ACCTTGCTCCTGCCGAGAAAGTATCCATCATGGCTGATGCAATGCGGCGGCTGCATACGCTTGATCCGGC
TACCTGCCCATTCGACCACCAAGCGAAACATCGCATCGAGCGAGCACGTACTCGGATGGAAGCCGGTCTT
GTCGATCAGGATGATCTGGACGAAGAGCATCAGGGGCTCGCGCCAGCCGAACTGTTCGCCAGGCTCAAGG
CGAGCATGCCCGACGGCGAGGATCTCGTCGTGACCCATGGCGATGCCTGCTTGCCGAATATCATGGTGGA
AAATGGCCGCTTTTCTGGATTCATCGACTGTGGCCGGCTGGGTGTGGCGGACCGCTATCAGGACATAGCG
TTGGCTACCCGTGATATTGCTGAAGAGCTTGGCGGCGAATGGGCTGACCGCTTCCTCGTGCTTTACGGTA
TCGCCGCTCCCGATTCGCAGCGCATCGCCTTCTATCGCCTTCTTGACGAGTTCTTCTGAGCGGGACTCTG
GGGTTCGAAATGACCGACCAAGCGACGCCCAACCTGCCATCACGAGATTTCGATTCCACCGCCGCCTTCT
ATGAAAGGTTGGGCTTCGGAATCGTTTTCCGGGACGCCGGCTGGATGATCCTCCAGCGCGGGGATCTCAT
GCTGGAGTTCTTCGCCCACCCTAGGGGGAGGCTAACTGAAACACGGAAGGAGACAATACCGGAAGGAACC
CGCGCTATGACGGCAATAAAAAGACAGAATAAAACGCACGGTGTTGGGTCGTTTGTTCATAAACGCGGGG
TTCGGTCCCAGGGCTGGCACTCTGTCGATACCCCACCGAGACCCCATTGGGGCCAATACGCCCGCGTTTC
TTCCTTTTCCCCACCCCACCCCCCAAGTTCGGGTGAAGGCCCAGGGCTCGCAGCCAACGTCGGGGCGGCA
GGCCCTGCCATAGCCTCAGGTTACTCATATATACTTTAGATTGATTTAAAACTTCATTTTTAATTTAAAA
GGATCTAGGTGAAGATCCTTTTTGATAATCTCATGACCAAAATCCCTTAACGTGAGTTTTCGTTCCACTG
AGCGTCAGACCCCGTAGAAAAGATCAAAGGATCTTCTTGAGATCCTTTTTTTCTGCGCGTAATCTGCTGC
TTGCAAACAAAAAAACCACCGCTACCAGCGGTGGTTTGTTTGCCGGATCAAGAGCTACCAACTCTTTTTC
CGAAGGTAACTGGCTTCAGCAGAGCGCAGATACCAAATACTGTTCTTCTAGTGTAGCCGTAGTTAGGCCA
CCACTTCAAGAACTCTGTAGCACCGCCTACATACCTCGCTCTGCTAATCCTGTTACCAGTGGCTGCTGCC
AGTGGCGATAAGTCGTGTCTTACCGGGTTGGACTCAAGACGATAGTTACCGGATAAGGCGCAGCGGTCGG
GCTGAACGGGGGGTTCGTGCACACAGCCCAGCTTGGAGCGAACGACCTACACCGAACTGAGATACCTACA
GCGTGAGCTATGAGAAAGCGCCACGCTTCCCGAAGGGAGAAAGGCGGACAGGTATCCGGTAAGCGGCAGG
GTCGGAACAGGAGAGCGCACGAGGGAGCTTCCAGGGGGAAACGCCTGGTATCTTTATAGTCCTGTCGGGT
TTCGCCACCTCTGACTTGAGCGTCGATTTTTGTGATGCTCGTCAGGGGGGCGGAGCCTATGGAAAAACGC
CAGCAACGCGGCCTTTTTACGGTTCCTGGCCTTTTGCTGGCCTTTTGCTCACATGTTCTTTCCTGCGTTA
TCCCCTGATTCTGTGGATAACCGTATTACCGCCATGCATTAGTTATTAATAGTAATCAATTACGGGGTCA
TTAGTTCATAGCCCATATATGGAGTTCCG
