>Addgene plasmid #55912 | mRuby2-SiT-N-15 | depositor partial sequence | sequence record 86818 | insert sequence
AGATCCGCTAGCGCTACCGGACTCAGATCTCGAGCTCGCCACCATGATTCACACCAACCTGAAGAAAAAG
TTCAGCTGCTGCGTCCTGGTCTTTCTTCTGTTTGCAGTCATCTGTGTGTGGAAGGAAAAGAAGAAAGGGA
GTTACTATGATTCCTTTAAATTGCAAACCAAGGAATTCCTGCAGTCGACGGTACCGCGGGCCCGGGATCC
ACCGGTCGCCACCATGGTGTCTAAGGGCGAAGAGCTGATCAAGGAAAATATGCGTATGAAGGTGGTCATG
GAAGGTTCGGTCAACGGCCACCAATTCAAATGCACAGGTGAAGGAGAAGGCAATCCGTACATGGGAACTC
AAACCATGAGGATCAAAGTCATCGAGGGAGGACCCCTGCCATTTGCCTTTGACATTCTTGCCACGTCGTT
CATGTATGGCAGCCGTACTTTTATCAAGTACCCGAAAGGCATTCCTGATTTCTTTAAACAGTCCTTTCCT
GAGGGTTTTACTTGGGAAAGAGTTACGAGATACGAAGATGGTGGAGTCGTCACCGTCATGCAGGACACCA
GCCTTGAGGATGGCTGTCTCGTTTACCACGTCCAAGTCAGAGGGGTAAACTTTCCCTCCAATGGTCCCGT
GATGCAGAAGAAGACCAAGGGTTGGGAGCCTAATACAGAGATGATGTATCCAGCAGATGGTGGTCTGAGG
GGATACACTCATATGGCACTGAAAGTTGATGGTGGTGGCCATCTGTCTTGCTCTTTCGTAACAACTTACA
GGTCAAAAAAGACCGTCGGGAACATCAAGATGCCCGGTATCCATGCCGTTGATCACCGCCTGGAAAGGTT
AGAGGAAAGTGACAATGAAATGTTCGTAGTACAACGCGAACACGCAGTTGCCAAGTTCGCCGGGCTTGGT
GGTGGGATGGACGAGCTGTACAAGTAAGCGGCCGCGACTCTAGATCATAATCAGCCATACCACATT
